Addgene plasmid #86826: pCDNA3.1(-) + SLNCR1 372-672 (conserved sequence)
Purpose: Expression of conserved region of lncRNA SLNCR1
Depositing lab: Carl Novina. Depositing organization: Dana-Farber Cancer Institute. Publication: The lncRNA SLNCR1 Mediates Melanoma Invasion through a Conserved SRA1-like Region. Schmidt K, Joyce CE, Buquicchio F, Brown A, Ritz J, Distel RJ, Yoon CH, Novina CD. Cell Rep. 2016 May 31;15(9):2025-37. doi: 10.1016/j.celrep.2016.04.018. Epub 2016 May 19. PubMed 27210747.
Backbone
  Vector backbone: pCDNA3.1 (-)
  Vector type: Mammalian Expression
  Selectable markers: Neomycin (select with G418)
Growth in bacteria
  Bacterial resistance: Ampicillin, 100 μg/mL
  Growth temperature: 37°C
  Growth strain: DH5alpha
  Copy number: High Copy
Gene/Insert
  Gene/Insert name: LINC00673 (alt names: HI-LNC75; LUCAIR1)
  Species: H. sapiens (human)
  Entrez Gene: LINC00673 (a.k.a. ERRLR01, HI-LNC75, HILNC75, LUCAIR1, RASON, SLNCR, SLNCR1)
  Promoter: CMV
  Cloning method: Restriction Enzyme; 5′ cloning site HindIII (not destroyed); 3′ cloning site HindIII (not destroyed)
  Sequencing primers: 5′ T7; 3′ BGHR
Terms and licenses: Academic/Nonprofit Terms; Industry Terms: Not Available to Industry
How to cite: pCDNA3.1(-) + SLNCR1 372-672 (conserved sequence) was a gift from Carl Novina (Addgene plasmid # 86826 ; http://n2t.net/addgene:86826 ; RRID:Addgene_86826)
