[The description below was written by a language model from this plasmid's Addgene catalogue record and pLannotate feature annotations shown in this document.]
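Description:
pCDNA3.1(-) + SLNCR1 372-672 (conserved sequence) is a mammalian expression plasmid built on the pCDNA3.1(-) backbone. It carries a fragment of the human long non-coding RNA SLNCR1 (gene LINC00673, also known as LUCAIR1 or HI-LNC75). As the name indicates, the insert corresponds to positions 372–672 of the transcript, the conserved region of the lncRNA. It was cloned by restriction digestion into a HindIII site that is retained on both sides, so the same enzyme flanks the fragment at each end. The automated annotation of the 5,737 nt sequenced record does not label the insert itself. An unannotated interval between the T7 promoter and the bGH polyadenylation signal is where it would sit.

Transcription in mammalian cells is driven by the CMV immediate-early enhancer and promoter, which span the numbering origin of the circular map, and is terminated by the bGH poly(A) signal. The T7 promoter upstream of the insert could also support in vitro transcription and serves as a sequencing primer site. A separate SV40 early promoter drives the neo (aminoglycoside phosphotransferase) gene followed by the SV40 poly(A) signal, allowing G418 selection of stable transfectants. In bacteria the plasmid is maintained at high copy through the ColE1/pUC-type origin and selected with ampicillin via the β-lactamase gene. An f1 origin is also present. Short hits to an HIV-1 LTR, ble, lacI and bom are fragmentary matches typical of this backbone rather than functional elements.

The construct is intended for expressing the conserved SLNCR1 region alone in mammalian cells. The associated work links this SRA1-like region to melanoma invasion.
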