Features (pLannotate 1.2.2; 19 found; start..end, strand, type, name):
      1..204     +  promoter       CMV promoter: human cytomegalovirus (CMV) immediate early promoter
    200..233     +  LTR            5' LTR (truncated) (fragment): truncated 5' long terminal repeat (LTR) from HIV-1
    249..267     +  promoter       T7 promoter: promoter for bacteriophage T7 RNA polymerase
    720..944     +  polyA_signal   bGH poly(A) signal: bovine growth hormone polyadenylation signal
    948..969     +  promoter       SV40 promoter (fragment): SV40 enhancer and early promoter
    990..1418    +  rep_origin     f1 ori (sequence partly withheld): f1 bacteriophage origin of replication; arrow indicates direction of (+) strand synthesis
   1432..1761    +  promoter       SV40 promoter: SV40 enhancer and early promoter
   1828..2619    +  CDS            neo: KKA2_KLEPN - Also known as kan, nptII. Experimental evidence at protein level: Swiss-Prot protein existence level 1. Resistance to kanamycin, neomycin, paromomycin, ribostamycin, butirosin and gentamicin B. From Klebsiella pneumoniae.
   2643..2801    +  CDS            ble (fragment): BLE_KLEPN - Experimental evidence at protein level: Swiss-Prot protein existence level 1. Binding protein with a strong affinity to the bleomycin family of antibiotics. Binds to CL990; an antimitotic-antibiotic compound. From Klebsiella pneumoniae.
   2796..2917    +  polyA_signal   SV40 poly(A) signal: SV40 polyadenylation signal
   2990..3006    -  protein_bind   lac operator: The lac repressor binds to the lac operator to inhibit transcription in E. coli. This inhibition can be relieved by adding lactose or isopropyl-β-D-thiogalactopyranoside (IPTG). lac repressor encoded by lacI
   3014..3044    -  promoter       lac promoter: promoter for the E. coli lac operon
   3059..3080    -  protein_bind   CAP binding site: CAP binding activates transcription in the presence of cAMP. E. coli catabolite activator protein
   3093..3185    -  CDS            lacI (fragment): lac repressor; lacI; The lac repressor binds to the lac operator to inhibit transcription in E. coli. This inhibition can be relieved by adding lactose or isopropyl-β-D-thiogalactopyranoside (IPTG).
   3368..3956    -  rep_origin     ori: high-copy-number ColE1/pMB1/pBR322/pUC origin of replication
   4127..4987    -  CDS            AmpR: β-lactamase; bla; confers resistance to ampicillin, carbenicillin, and related antibiotics
   4988..5092    -  promoter       AmpR promoter: bla
   5151..5203    -  misc_feature   bom (fragment): basis of mobility region from pBR322
   5358..5737    +  enhancer       CMV enhancer: human cytomegalovirus immediate early enhancer
>Addgene plasmid #86826 | pCDNA3.1(-) + SLNCR1 372-672 (conserved sequence) | addgene full sequence | sequence record 173312 | Addgene NGS Result
GTGATGCGGTTTTGGCAGTACATCAATGGGCGTGGATAGCGGTTTGACTCACGGGGATTTCCAAGTCTCC
ACCCCATTGACGTCAATGGGAGTTTGTTTTGGCACCAAAATCAACGGGACTTTCCAAAATGTCGTAACAA
CTCCGCCCCATTGACGCAAATGGGCGGTAGGCGTGTACGGTGGGAGGTCTATATAAGCAGAGCTCTCTGG
CTAACTAGAGAACCCACTGCTTACTGGCTTATCGAAATTAATACGACTCACTATAGGGAGACCCAAGCTG
GCTAGCGTTTAAACGGGCCCTCTAGACTCGAGCGGCCGCCACTGTGCTGGATATCTGCAGAATTCCACCA
CACTGGACTAGTGGATCCGAGCTCGGTACCAAGCTTGAAGGCGGCCGCCTGAGGACCCCCGCCCGCGACC
TCCGCGAGTCTGGAGCGCAGAGGACAGGGTCTGGCTGCTCTTTGGCCTTGGATGGAAAGTGGGGAATTGG
GTGGGGGGCTGCGGACCCCTTAACGTGGATTACTTGGTGTGTATCAGCTGGGCTCAGAAGACCCACGACC
TCTTCTCCATCCGTGGATTGATTTGTTCTGCTTAACAGCTGGGTCGCCAAGCTGGAGGTATTTTTCCCTC
TCCACCCTGGTCTTCTCCTGTAACGTGTGGCCGCCTTTTCCAGCACGGCCTCCTGCCAAGCTTAAGTTTA
AACCGCTGATCAGCCTCGACTGTGCCTTCTAGTTGCCAGCCATCTGTTGTTTGCCCCTCCCCCGTGCCTT
CCTTGACCCTGGAAGGTGCCACTCCCACTGTCCTTTCCTAATAAAATGAGGAAATTGCATCGCATTGTCT
GAGTAGGTGTCATTCTATTCTGGGGGGTGGGGTGGGGCAGGACAGCAAGGGGGAGGATTGGGAAGACAAT
AGCAGGCATGCTGGGGATGCGGTGGGCTCTATGGCTTCTGAGGCGGAAAGAACCAGCTGGGGCTCTAGGG
GGTATCCCC
[124 nt withheld, positions 990-1113]
C
[91 nt withheld, positions 1115-1205]
A
[49 nt withheld, positions 1207-1255]
CCTTTGACGTTGGAGTCCACGTTCTTT
[37 nt withheld, positions 1283-1319]
ACCCTATCTCGGTCTATTCTTTTGATTTATAAGGGATTTTGCCGATTTCGGCCTATTGGTTAAAAAATGA
GCTGATTTAACAAAAATTTAACGCGAATTAATTCTGTGGAATGTGTGTCAGTTAGGGTGTGGAAAGTCCC
CAGGCTCCCCAGCAGGCAGAAGTATGCAAAGCATGCATCTCAATTAGTCAGCAACCAGGTGTGGAAAGTC
CCCAGGCTCCCCAGCAGGCAGAAGTATGCAAAGCATGCATCTCAATTAGTCAGCAACCATAGTCCCGCCC
CTAACTCCGCCCATCCCGCCCCTAACTCCGCCCAGTTCCGCCCATTCTCCGCCCCATGGCTGACTAATTT
TTTTTATTTATGCAGAGGCCGAGGCCGCCTCTGCCTCTGAGCTATTCCAGAAGTAGTGAGGAGGCTTTTT
TGGAGGCCTAGGCTTTTGCAAAAAGCTCCCGGGAGCTTGTATATCCATTTTCGGATCTGATCAAGAGACA
GGATGAGGATCGTTTCGCATGATTGAACAAGATGGATTGCACGCAGGTTCTCCGGCCGCTTGGGTGGAGA
GGCTATTCGGCTATGACTGGGCACAACAGACAATCGGCTGCTCTGATGCCGCCGTGTTCCGGCTGTCAGC
GCAGGGGCGCCCGGTTCTTTTTGTCAAGACCGACCTGTCCGGTGCCCTGAATGAACTGCAGGACGAGGCA
GCGCGGCTATCGTGGCTGGCCACGACGGGCGTTCCTTGCGCAGCTGTGCTCGACGTTGTCACTGAAGCGG
GAAGGGACTGGCTGCTATTGGGCGAAGTGCCGGGGCAGGATCTCCTGTCATCTCACCTTGCTCCTGCCGA
GAAAGTATCCATCATGGCTGATGCAATGCGGCGGCTGCATACGCTTGATCCGGCTACCTGCCCATTCGAC
CACCAAGCGAAACATCGCATCGAGCGAGCACGTACTCGGATGGAAGCCGGTCTTGTCGATCAGGATGATC
TGGACGAAGAGCATCAGGGGCTCGCGCCAGCCGAACTGTTCGCCAGGCTCAAGGCGCGCATGCCCGACGG
CGAGGATCTCGTCGTGACCCATGGCGATGCCTGCTTGCCGAATATCATGGTGGAAAATGGCCGCTTTTCT
GGATTCATCGACTGTGGCCGGCTGGGTGTGGCGGACCGCTATCAGGACATAGCGTTGGCTACCCGTGATA
TTGCTGAAGAGCTTGGCGGCGAATGGGCTGACCGCTTCCTCGTGCTTTACGGTATCGCCGCTCCCGATTC
GCAGCGCATCGCCTTCTATCGCCTTCTTGACGAGTTCTTCTGAGCGGGACTCTGGGGTTCGAAATGACCG
ACCAAGCGACGCCCAACCTGCCATCACGAGATTTCGATTCCACCGCCGCCTTCTATGAAAGGTTGGGCTT
CGGAATCGTTTTCCGGGACGCCGGCTGGATGATCCTCCAGCGCGGGGATCTCATGCTGGAGTTCTTCGCC
CACCCCAACTTGTTTATTGCAGCTTATAATGGTTACAAATAAAGCAATAGCATCACAAATTTCACAAATA
AAGCATTTTTTTCACTGCATTCTAGTTGTGGTTTGTCCAAACTCATCAATGTATCTTATCATGTCTGTAT
ACCGTCGACCTCTAGCTAGAGCTTGGCGTAATCATGGTCATAGCTGTTTCCTGTGTGAAATTGTTATCCG
CTCACAATTCCACACAACATACGAGCCGGAAGCATAAAGTGTAAAGCCTGGGGTGCCTAATGAGTGAGCT
AACTCACATTAATTGCGTTGCGCTCACTGCCCGCTTTCCAGTCGGGAAACCTGTCGTGCCAGCTGCATTA
ATGAATCGGCCAACGCGCGGGGAGAGGCGGTTTGCGTATTGGGCGCTCTTCCGCTTCCTCGCTCACTGAC
TCGCTGCGCTCGGTCGTTCGGCTGCGGCGAGCGGTATCAGCTCACTCAAAGGCGGTAATACGGTTATCCA
CAGAATCAGGGGATAACGCAGGAAAGAACATGTGAGCAAAAGGCCAGCAAAAGGCCAGGAACCGTAAAAA
GGCCGCGTTGCTGGCGTTTTTCCATAGGCTCCGCCCCCCTGACGAGCATCACAAAAATCGACGCTCAAGT
CAGAGGTGGCGAAACCCGACAGGACTATAAAGATACCAGGCGTTTCCCCCTGGAAGCTCCCTCGTGCGCT
CTCCTGTTCCGACCCTGCCGCTTACCGGATACCTGTCCGCCTTTCTCCCTTCGGGAAGCGTGGCGCTTTC
TCATAGCTCACGCTGTAGGTATCTCAGTTCGGTGTAGGTCGTTCGCTCCAAGCTGGGCTGTGTGCACGAA
CCCCCCGTTCAGCCCGACCGCTGCGCCTTATCCGGTAACTATCGTCTTGAGTCCAACCCGGTAAGACACG
ACTTATCGCCACTGGCAGCAGCCACTGGTAACAGGATTAGCAGAGCGAGGTATGTAGGCGGTGCTACAGA
GTTCTTGAAGTGGTGGCCTAACTACGGCTACACTAGAAGAACAGTATTTGGTATCTGCGCTCTGCTGAAG
CCAGTTACCTTCGGAAAAAGAGTTGGTAGCTCTTGATCCGGCAAACAAACCACCGCTGGTAGCGGTGGTT
TTTTTGTTTGCAAGCAGCAGATTACGCGCAGAAAAAAAGGATCTCAAGAAGATCCTTTGATCTTTTCTAC
GGGGTCTGACGCTCAGTGGAACGAAAACTCACGTTAAGGGATTTTGGTCATGAGATTATCAAAAAGGATC
TTCACCTAGATCCTTTTAAATTAAAAATGAAGTTTTAAATCAATCTAAAGTATATATGAGTAAACTTGGT
CTGACAGTTACCAATGCTTAATCAGTGAGGCACCTATCTCAGCGATCTGTCTATTTCGTTCATCCATAGT
TGCCTGACTCCCCGTCGTGTAGATAACTACGATACGGGAGGGCTTACCATCTGGCCCCAGTGCTGCAATG
ATACCGCGAGACCCACGCTCACCGGCTCCAGATTTATCAGCAATAAACCAGCCAGCCGGAAGGGCCGAGC
GCAGAAGTGGTCCTGCAACTTTATCCGCCTCCATCCAGTCTATTAATTGTTGCCGGGAAGCTAGAGTAAG
TAGTTCGCCAGTTAATAGTTTGCGCAACGTTGTTGCCATTGCTACAGGCATCGTGGTGTCACGCTCGTCG
TTTGGTATGGCTTCATTCAGCTCCGGTTCCCAACGATCAAGGCGAGTTACATGATCCCCCATGTTGTGCA
AAAAAGCGGTTAGCTCCTTCGGTCCTCCGATCGTTGTCAGAAGTAAGTTGGCCGCAGTGTTATCACTCAT
GGTTATGGCAGCACTGCATAATTCTCTTACTGTCATGCCATCCGTAAGATGCTTTTCTGTGACTGGTGAG
TACTCAACCAAGTCATTCTGAGAATAGTGTATGCGGCGACCGAGTTGCTCTTGCCCGGCGTCAATACGGG
ATAATACCGCGCCACATAGCAGAACTTTAAAAGTGCTCATCATTGGAAAACGTTCTTCGGGGCGAAAACT
CTCAAGGATCTTACCGCTGTTGAGATCCAGTTCGATGTAACCCACTCGTGCACCCAACTGATCTTCAGCA
TCTTTTACTTTCACCAGCGTTTCTGGGTGAGCAAAAACAGGAAGGCAAAATGCCGCAAAAAAGGGAATAA
GGGCGACACGGAAATGTTGAATACTCATACTCTTCCTTTTTCAATATTATTGAAGCATTTATCAGGGTTA
TTGTCTCATGAGCGGATACATATTTGAATGTATTTAGAAAAATAAACAAATAGGGGTTCCGCGCACATTT
CCCCGAAAAGTGCCACCTGACGTCGACGGATCGGGAGATCTCCCGATCCCCTATGGTGCACTCTCAGTAC
AATCTGCTCTGATGCCGCATAGTTAAGCCAGTATCTGCTCCCTGCTTGTGTGTTGGAGGTCGCTGAGTAG
TGCGCGAGCAAAATTTAAGCTACAACAAGGCAAGGCTTGACCGACAATTGCATGAAGAATCTGCTTAGGG
TTAGGCGTTTTGCGCTGCTTCGCGATGTACGGGCCAGATATACGCGTTGACATTGATTATTGACTAGTTA
TTAATAGTAATCAATTACGGGGTCATTAGTTCATAGCCCATATATGGAGTTCCGCGTTACATAACTTACG
GTAAATGGCCCGCCTGGCTGACCGCCCAACGACCCCCGCCCATTGACGTCAATAATGACGTATGTTCCCA
TAGTAACGCCAATAGGGACTTTCCATTGACGTCAATGGGTGGAGTATTTACGGTAAACTGCCCACTTGGC
AGTACATCAAGTGTATCATATGCCAAGTACGCCCCCTATTGACGTCAATGACGGTAAATGGCCCGCCTGG
CATTATGCCCAGTACATGACCTTATGGGACTTTCCTACTTGGCAGTACATCTACGTATTAGTCATCGCTA
TTACCATG
